>Addgene plasmid #76440 | PDIK1L gRNA (BRDN0001148388) | addgene full sequence | sequence record 185842 | Addgene Assembled Sequence
CCCGGGTGCAAAGATGGATAAAGTTTTAAACAGAGAGGAATCTTTGCAGCTAATGGACCTTCTAGGTCTT
GAAAGGAGTGGGAATTGGCTCCGGTGCCCGTCAGTGGGCAGAGCGCACATCGCCCACAGTCCCCGAGAAG
TTGGGGGGAGGGGTCGGCAATTGATCCGGTGCCTAGAGAAGGTGGCGCGGGGTAAACTGGGAAAGTGATG
TCGTGTACTGGCTCCGCCTTTTTCCCGAGGGTGGGGGAGAACCGTATATAAGTGCAGTAGTCGCCGTGAA
CGTTCTTTTTCGCAACGGGTTTGCCGCCAGAACACAGGTAAGTGCCGTGTGTGGTTCCCGCGGGCCTGGC
CTCTTTACGGGTTATGGCCCTTGCGTGCCTTGAATTACTTCCACCTGGCTGCAGTACGTGATTCTTGATC
CCGAGCTTCGGGTTGGAAGTGGGTGGGAGAGTTCGAGGCCTTGCGCTTAAGGAGCCCCTTCGCCTCGTGC
TTGAGTTGAGGCCTGGCCTGGGCGCTGGGGCCGCCGCGTGCGAATCTGGTGGCACCTTCGCGCCTGTCTC
GCTGCTTTCGATAAGTCTCTAGCCATTTAAAATTTTTGATGACCTGCTGCGACGCTTTTTTTCTGGCAAG
ATAGTCTTGTAAATGCGGGCCAAGATCTGCACACTGGTATTTCGGTTTTTGGGGCCGCGGGCGGCGACGG
GGCCCGTGCGTCCCAGCGCACATGTTCGGCGAGGCGGGGCCTGCGAGCGCGGCCACCGAGAATCGGACGG
GGGTAGTCTCAAGCTGGCCGGCCTGCTCTGGTGCCTGGCCTCGCGCCGCCGTGTATCGCCCCGCCCTGGG
CGGCAAGGCTGGCCCGGTCGGCACCAGTTGCGTGAGCGGAAAGATGGCCGCTTCCCGGCCCTGCTGCAGG
GAGCTCAAAATGGAGGACGCGGCGCTCGGGAGAGCGGGCGGGTGAGTCACCCACACAAAGGAAAAGGGCC
TTTCCGTCCTCAGCCGTCGCTTCATGTGACTCCACGGAGTACCGGGCGCCGTCCAGGCACCTCGATTAGT
TCTCGAGCTTTTGGAGTACGTCGTCTTTAGGTTGGGGGGAGGGGTTTTATGCGATGGAGTTTCCCCACAC
TGAGTGGGTGGAGACTGAAGTTAGGCCAGCTTGGCACTTGATGTAATTCTCCTTGGAATTTGCCCTTTTT
GAGTTTGGATCTTGGTTCATTCTCAAGCCTCAGACAGTGGTTCAAAGTTTTTTTCTTCCATTTCAGGTGT
CGTGACGTACGGCCACCATGACCGAGTACAAGCCCACGGTGCGCCTCGCCACCCGCGACGACGTCCCCAG
GGCCGTACGCACCCTCGCCGCCGCGTTCGCCGACTACCCCGCCACGCGCCACACCGTCGATCCGGACCGC
CACATCGAGCGGGTCACCGAGCTGCAAGAACTCTTCCTCACGCGCGTCGGGCTCGACATCGGCAAGGTGT
GGGTCGCGGACGACGGCGCCGCCGTGGCGGTCTGGACCACGCCGGAGAGCGTCGAAGCGGGGGCGGTGTT
CGCCGAGATCGGCCCGCGCATGGCCGAGTTGAGCGGTTCCCGGCTGGCCGCGCAGCAACAGATGGAAGGC
CTCCTGGCGCCGCACCGGCCCAAGGAGCCCGCGTGGTTCCTGGCCACCGTCGGAGTCTCGCCCGACCACC
AGGGCAAGGGTCTGGGCAGCGCCGTCGTGCTCCCCGGAGTGGAGGCGGCCGAGCGCGCCGGGGTGCCCGC
CTTCCTGGAGACCTCCGCGCCCCGCAACCTCCCCTTCTACGAGCGGCTCGGCTTCACCGTCACCGCCGAC
GTCGAGGTGCCCGAAGGACCGCGCACCTGGTGCATGACCCGCAAGCCCGGTGCCTGAACGCGTTAAGTCG
ACAATCAACCTCTGGATTACAAAATTTGTGAAAGATTGACTGGTATTCTTAACTATGTTGCTCCTTTTAC
GCTATGTGGATACGCTGCTTTAATGCCTTTGTATCATGCTATTGCTTCCCGTATGGCTTTCATTTTCTCC
TCCTTGTATAAATCCTGGTTGCTGTCTCTTTATGAGGAGTTGTGGCCCGTTGTCAGGCAACGTGGCGTGG
TGTGCACTGTGTTTGCTGACGCAACCCCCACTGGTTGGGGCATTGCCACCACCTGTCAGCTCCTTTCCGG
GACTTTCGCTTTCCCCCTCCCTATTGCCACGGCGGAACTCATCGCCGCCTGCCTTGCCCGCTGCTGGACA
GGGGCTCGGCTGTTGGGCACTGACAATTCCGTGGTGTTGTCGGGGAAATCATCGTCCTTTCCTTGGCTGC
TCGCCTGTGTTGCCACCTGGATTCTGCGCGGGACGTCCTTCTGCTACGTCCCTTCGGCCCTCAATCCAGC
GGACCTTCCTTCCCGCGGCCTGCTGCCGGCTCTGCGGCCTCTTCCGCGTCTTCGCCTTCGCCCTCAGACG
AGTCGGATCTCCCTTTGGGCCGCCTCCCCGCGTCGACTTTAAGACCAATGACTTACAAGGCAGCTGTAGA
TCTTAGCCACTTTTTAAAAGAAAAGGGGGGACTGGAAGGGCTAATTCACTCCCAACGAAGACAAGATCTG
CTTTTTGCTTGTACTGGGTCTCTCTGGTTAGACCAGATCTGAGCCTGGGAGCTCTCTGGCTAACTAGGGA
ACCCACTGCTTAAGCCTCAATAAAGCTTGCCTTGAGTGCTTCAAGTAGTGTGTGCCCGTCTGTTGTGTGA
CTCTGGTAACTAGAGATCCCTCAGACCCTTTTAGTCAGTGTGGAAAATCTCTAGCAGTACGTATAGTAGT
TCATGTCATCTTATTATTCAGTATTTATAACTTGCAAAGAAATGAATATCAGAGAGTGAGAGGAACTTGT
TTATTGCAGCTTATAATGGTTACAAATAAAGCAATAGCATCACAAATTTCACAAATAAAGCATTTTTTTC
ACTGCATTCTAGTTGTGGTTTGTCCAAACTCATCAATGTATCTTATCATGTCTGGCTCTAGCTATCCCGC
CCCTAACTCCGCCCATCCCGCCCCTAACTCCGCCCAGTTCCGCCCATTCTCCGCCCCATGGCTGACTAAT
TTTTTTTATTTATGCAGAGGCCGAGGCCGCCTCGGCCTCTGAGCTATTCCAGAAGTAGTGAGGAGGCTTT
TTTGGAGGCCTAGGGACGTACCCAATTCGCCCTATAGTGAGTCGTATTACGCGCGCTCACTGGCCGTCGT
TTTACAACGTCGTGACTGGGAAAACCCTGGCGTTACCCAACTTAATCGCCTTGCAGCACATCCCCCTTTC
GCCAGCTGGCGTAATAGCGAAGAGGCCCGCACCGATCGCCCTTCCCAACAGTTGCGCAGCCTGAATGGCG
AATGGG
[124 nt withheld, positions 3367-3490]
C
[91 nt withheld, positions 3492-3582]
A
[49 nt withheld, positions 3584-3632]
CCTTTGACGTTGGAGTCCACGTTCTTT
[37 nt withheld, positions 3660-3696]
ACCCTATCTCGGTCTATTCTTTTGATTTATAAGGGATTTTGCCGATTTCGGCCTATTGGTTAAAAAATGA
GCTGATTTAACAAAAATTTAACGCGAATTTTAACAAAATATTAACGCTTACAATTTAGGTGGCACTTTTC
GGGGAAATGTGCGCGGAACCCCTATTTGTTTATTTTTCTAAATACATTCAAATATGTATCCGCTCATGAG
ACAATAACCCTGATAAATGCTTCAATAATATTGAAAAAGGAAGAGTATGAGTATTCAACATTTCCGTGTC
GCCCTTATTCCCTTTTTTGCGGCATTTTGCCTTCCTGTTTTTGCTCACCCAGAAACGCTGGTGAAAGTAA
AAGATGCTGAAGATCAGTTGGGTGCACGAGTGGGTTACATCGAACTGGATCTCAACAGCGGTAAGATCCT
TGAGAGTTTTCGCCCCGAAGAACGTTTTCCAATGATGAGCACTTTTAAAGTTCTGCTATGTGGCGCGGTA
TTATCCCGTATTGACGCCGGGCAAGAGCAACTCGGTCGCCGCATACACTATTCTCAGAATGACTTGGTTG
AGTACTCACCAGTCACAGAAAAGCATCTTACGGATGGCATGACAGTAAGAGAATTATGCAGTGCTGCCAT
AACCATGAGTGATAACACTGCGGCCAACTTACTTCTGACAACGATCGGAGGACCGAAGGAGCTAACCGCT
TTTTTGCACAACATGGGGGATCATGTAACTCGCCTTGATCGTTGGGAACCGGAGCTGAATGAAGCCATAC
CAAACGACGAGCGTGACACCACGATGCCTGTAGCAATGGCAACAACGTTGCGCAAACTATTAACTGGCGA
ACTACTTACTCTAGCTTCCCGGCAACAATTAATAGACTGGATGGAGGCGGATAAAGTTGCAGGACCACTT
CTGCGCTCGGCCCTTCCGGCTGGCTGGTTTATTGCTGATAAATCTGGAGCCGGTGAGCGTGGGTCTCGCG
GTATCATTGCAGCACTGGGGCCAGATGGTAAGCCCTCCCGTATCGTAGTTATCTACACGACGGGGAGTCA
GGCAACTATGGATGAACGAAATAGACAGATCGCTGAGATAGGTGCCTCACTGATTAAGCATTGGTAACTG
TCAGACCAAGTTTACTCATATATACTTTAGATTGATTTAAAACTTCATTTTTAATTTAAAAGGATCTAGG
TGAAGATCCTTTTTGATAATCTCATGACCAAAATCCCTTAACGTGAGTTTTCGTTCCACTGAGCGTCAGA
CCCCGTAGAAAAGATCAAAGGATCTTCTTGAGATCCTTTTTTTCTGCGCGTAATCTGCTGCTTGCAAACA
AAAAAACCACCGCTACCAGCGGTGGTTTGTTTGCCGGATCAAGAGCTACCAACTCTTTTTCCGAAGGTAA
CTGGCTTCAGCAGAGCGCAGATACCAAATACTGTTCTTCTAGTGTAGCCGTAGTTAGGCCACCACTTCAA
GAACTCTGTAGCACCGCCTACATACCTCGCTCTGCTAATCCTGTTACCAGTGGCTGCTGCCAGTGGCGAT
AAGTCGTGTCTTACCGGGTTGGACTCAAGACGATAGTTACCGGATAAGGCGCAGCGGTCGGGCTGAACGG
GGGGTTCGTGCACACAGCCCAGCTTGGAGCGAACGACCTACACCGAACTGAGATACCTACAGCGTGAGCT
ATGAGAAAGCGCCACGCTTCCCGAAGGGAGAAAGGCGGACAGGTATCCGGTAAGCGGCAGGGTCGGAACA
GGAGAGCGCACGAGGGAGCTTCCAGGGGGAAACGCCTGGTATCTTTATAGTCCTGTCGGGTTTCGCCACC
TCTGACTTGAGCGTCGATTTTTGTGATGCTCGTCAGGGGGGCGGAGCCTATGGAAAAACGCCAGCAACGC
GGCCTTTTTACGGTTCCTGGCCTTTTGCTGGCCTTTTGCTCACATGTTCTTTCCTGCGTTATCCCCTGAT
TCTGTGGATAACCGTATTACCGCCTTTGAGTGAGCTGATACCGCTCGCCGCAGCCGAACGACCGAGCGCA
GCGAGTCAGTGAGCGAGGAAGCGGAAGAGCGCCCAATACGCAAACCGCCTCTCCCCGCGCGTTGGCCGAT
TCATTAATGCAGCTGGCACGACAGGTTTCCCGACTGGAAAGCGGGCAGTGAGCGCAACGCAATTAATGTG
AGTTAGCTCACTCATTAGGCACCCCAGGCTTTACACTTTATGCTTCCGGCTCGTATGTTGTGTGGAATTG
TGAGCGGATAACAATTTCACACAGGAAACAGCTATGACCATGATTACGCCAAGCGCGCAATTAACCCTCA
CTAAAGGGAACAAAAGCTGGAGCTGCAAGCTTAATGTAGTCTTATGCAATACTCTTGTAGTCTTGCAACA
TGGTAACGATGAGTTAGCAACATGCCTTACAAGGAGAGAAAAAGCACCGTGCATGCCGATTGGTGGAAGT
AAGGTGGTACGATCGTGCCTTATTAGGAAGGCAACAGACGGGTCTGACATGGATTGGACGAACCACTGAA
TTGCCGCATTGCAGAGATATTGTATTTAAGTGCCTAGCTCGATACATAAACGGGTCTCTCTGGTTAGACC
AGATCTGAGCCTGGGAGCTCTCTGGCTAACTAGGGAACCCACTGCTTAAGCCTCAATAAAGCTTGCCTTG
AGTGCTTCAAGTAGTGTGTGCCCGTCTGTTGTGTGACTCTGGTAACTAGAGATCCCTCAGACCCTTTTAG
TCAGTGTGGAAAATCTCTAGCAGTGGCGCCCGAACAGGGACTTGAAAGCGAAAGGGAAACCAGAGGAGCT
CTCTCGACGCAGGACTCGGCTTGCTGAAGCGCGCACGGCAAGAGGCGAGGGGCGGCGACTGGTGAGTACG
CCAAAAATTTTGACTAGCGGAGGCTAGAAGGAGAGAGATGGGTGCGAGAGCGTCAGTATTAAGCGGGGGA
GAATTAGATCGCGATGGGAAAAAATTCGGTTAAGGCCAGGGGGAAAGAAAAAATATAAATTAAAACATAT
AGTATGGGCAAGCAGGGAGCTAGAACGATTCGCAGTTAATCCTGGCCTGTTAGAAACATCAGAAGGCTGT
AGACAAATACTGGGACAGCTACAACCATCCCTTCAGACAGGATCAGAAGAACTTAGATCATTATATAATA
CAGTAGCAACCCTCTATTGTGTGCATCAAAGGATAGAGATAAAAGACACCAAGGAAGCTTTAGACAAGAT
AGAGGAAGAGCAAAACAAAAGTAAGACCACCGCACAGCAAGCGGCCGCTGATCTTCAGACCTGGAGGAGG
AGATATGAGGGACAATTGGAGAAGTGAATTATATAAATATAAAGTAGTAAAAATTGAACCATTAGGAGTA
GCACCCACCAAGGCAAAGAGAAGAGTGGTGCAGAGAGAAAAAAGAGCAGTGGGAATAGGAGCTTTGTTCC
TTGGGTTCTTGGGAGCAGCAGGAAGCACTATGGGCGCAGCGTCAATGACGCTGACGGTACAGGCCAGACA
ATTATTGTCTGGTATAGTGCAGCAGCAGAACAATTTGCTGAGGGCTATTGAGGCGCAACAGCATCTGTTG
CAACTCACAGTCTGGGGCATCAAGCAGCTCCAGGCAAGAATCCTGGCTGTGGAAAGATACCTAAAGGATC
AACAGCTCCTGGGGATTTGGGGTTGCTCTGGAAAACTCATTTGCACCACTGCTGTGCCTTGGAATGCTAG
TTGGAGTAATAAATCTCTGGAACAGATTTGGAATCACACGACCTGGATGGAGTGGGACAGAGAAATTAAC
AATTACACAAGCTTAATACACTCCTTAATTGAAGAATCGCAAAACCAGCAAGAAAAGAATGAACAAGAAT
TATTGGAATTAGATAAATGGGCAAGTTTGTGGAATTGGTTTAACATAACAAATTGGCTGTGGTATATAAA
ATTATTCATAATGATAGTAGGAGGCTTGGTAGGTTTAAGAATAGTTTTTGCTGTACTTTCTATAGTGAAT
AGAGTTAGGCAGGGATATTCACCATTATCGTTTCAGACCCACCTCCCAACCCCGAGGGGACCCAGAGAGG
GCCTATTTCCCATGATTCCTTCATATTTGCATATACGATACAAGGCTGTTAGAGAGATAATTAGAATTAA
TTTGACTGTAAACACAAAGATATTAGTACAAAATACGTGACGTAGAAAGTAATAATTTCTTGGGTAGTTT
GCAGTTTTAAAATTATGTTTTAAAATGGACTATCATATGCTTACCGTAACTTGAAAGTATTTCGATTTCT
TGGCTTTATATATCTTGTGGAAAGGACGAAACACCGCTTGGAACCTACCCTCAAAGGTTTTAGAGCTAGA
AATAGCAAGTTAAAATAAGGCTAGTCCGTTATCAACTTGAAAAAGTGGCACCGAGTCGGTGCTTTTTTAA
GCTTGGCGTAACTAGATCTTGAGACAAATGGCAGTATTCATCCACAATTTTAAAAGAAAAGGGGGGATTG
GGGGGTACAGTGCAGGGGAAAGAATAGTAGACATAATAGCAACAGACATACAAACTAAAGAATTACAAAA
ACAAATTACAAAAATTCAAAATTTTCGGGTTTATTACAGGGACAGCAGAGATCCACTTTGGCGCCGGCTC
GAGGGGG
Features (pLannotate 1.2.2; 29 found; start..end, strand, type, name):
     14..80      +  CDS            small t antigen (fragment): SV40 (simian virus 40) small t antigen
    106..317     +  promoter       EF-1α core promoter: core promoter for human elongation factor EF-1α
    318..1256    +  intron         EF-1α intron A: intron upstream of the start codon of human EF-1α
   1278..1877    +  CDS            PuroR (fragment): puromycin N-acetyltransferase; pac from Streptomyces; confers resistance to puromycin
   1893..2481    +  misc_feature   WPRE: woodchuck hepatitis virus posttranscriptional regulatory element
   2532..2551    +  misc_feature   cPPT/CTS (fragment): central polypurine tract and central termination sequence of HIV-1
   2553..2786    +  LTR            3' LTR (ΔU3): self-inactivating 3' long terminal repeat (LTR) from HIV-1
   2864..2985    +  polyA_signal   SV40 poly(A) signal: SV40 polyadenylation signal
   3025..3160    +  rep_origin     SV40 ori: SV40 origin of replication
   3181..3199    -  promoter       T7 promoter: promoter for bacteriophage T7 RNA polymerase
   3207..3362    +  CDS            lacZα (fragment): LacZα fragment of β-galactosidase; lacZ fragment
   3367..3795    +  rep_origin     f1 ori (sequence partly withheld): f1 bacteriophage origin of replication; arrow indicates direction of (+) strand synthesis
   3848..3952    +  promoter       AmpR promoter: bla
   3953..4813    +  CDS            AmpR: β-lactamase; bla; confers resistance to ampicillin, carbenicillin, and related antibiotics
   4984..5572    +  rep_origin     ori: high-copy-number ColE1/pMB1/pBR322/pUC origin of replication
   5755..5847    +  CDS            lacI (fragment): lac repressor; lacI; The lac repressor binds to the lac operator to inhibit transcription in E. coli. This inhibition can be relieved by adding lactose or isopropyl-β-D-thiogalactopyranoside (IPTG).
   5860..5881    +  protein_bind   CAP binding site: CAP binding activates transcription in the presence of cAMP. E. coli catabolite activator protein
   5896..5926    +  promoter       lac promoter: promoter for the E. coli lac operon
   5934..5950    +  protein_bind   lac operator: The lac repressor binds to the lac operator to inhibit transcription in E. coli. This inhibition can be relieved by adding lactose or isopropyl-β-D-thiogalactopyranoside (IPTG). lac repressor encoded by lacI
   5995..6013    +  promoter       T3 promoter: promoter for bacteriophage T3 RNA polymerase
   6041..6267    +  promoter       RSV promoter: Rous sarcoma virus enhancer/promoter
   6268..6448    +  LTR            5' LTR (truncated): truncated 5' long terminal repeat (LTR) from HIV-1
   6495..6620    +  misc_feature   HIV-1 Ψ: packaging signal of human immunodeficiency virus type 1
   6604..6967    +  CDS            HIV-1 gag (fragment): gag protein from human immunodeficiency virus 1; gag
   7113..7346    +  misc_feature   RRE: The Rev response element (RRE) of HIV-1 allows for Rev-dependent mRNA export from the nucleus to the cytoplasm.
   7723..7749    +  CDS            Rev (fragment): human immunodeficiency virus 1 (HIV-1) Rev protein; rev; enhances nuclear export of unspliced and incompletely spliced viral mRNAs
   7753..7993    +  promoter       U6 promoter: RNA polymerase III promoter for human U6 snRNA
   8023..8098    +  misc_RNA       gRNA scaffold: guide RNA scaffold for the Streptococcus pyogenes CRISPR/Cas9 system
   8154..8271    +  misc_feature   cPPT/CTS: central polypurine tract and central termination sequence of HIV-1
