[The description below was written by a language model from this plasmid's Addgene catalogue record and pLannotate feature annotations shown in this document.]
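Description:
PDIK1L gRNA (BRDN0001148388) is a third-generation lentiviral CRISPR guide plasmid built on the lentiGuide-Puro backbone and designed to target human PDIK1L (also known as CLIK1L or STK35L2), a member of a human kinome gRNA collection. It is propagated in E. coli as a high-copy plasmid through a ColE1/pUC-type origin with ampicillin selection from the β-lactamase gene. The backbone also carries an f1 origin, an SV40 origin and poly(A) signal, and residual lac and T7/T3 promoter elements from the cloning vector.

The lentiviral transfer cassette starts with an RSV promoter fused to a truncated HIV-1 5' LTR, which makes genomic RNA production Tat-independent. This is followed by the Ψ packaging signal with a partial gag sequence, the Rev response element for nuclear export of the unspliced RNA, and a cPPT/CTS element. It ends in a ΔU3 self-inactivating 3' LTR.

Within this frame, a human U6 RNA polymerase III promoter drives the PDIK1L-specific 20-nt spacer, joined to the Streptococcus pyogenes Cas9 gRNA scaffold. Downstream, the EF-1α core promoter with its intron A expresses puromycin N-acetyltransferase, so transduced mammalian cells can be selected with puromycin. A WPRE follows to enhance transcript expression.

The guide was designed against several PDIK1L reference transcripts. The plasmid does not encode Cas9, so it must be used with a separate Cas9 vector such as lentiCas9-Blast or in cells that already express Cas9. Its typical use is knockout of PDIK1L in human cells after lentiviral delivery.
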