Addgene plasmid #76440: PDIK1L gRNA (BRDN0001148388)
Purpose: 3rd generation lentiviral gRNA plasmid targeting human PDIK1L
Depositing lab: John Doench & David Root. Depositing organization: Broad Institute. Publication: Optimized sgRNA design to maximize activity and minimize off-target effects of CRISPR-Cas9. Doench JG, Fusi N, Sullender M, Hegde M, Vaimberg EW, Donovan KF, Smith I, Tothova Z, Wilen C, Orchard R, Virgin HW, Listgarten J, Root DE. Nat Biotechnol. 2016 Jan 18. doi: 10.1038/nbt.3437. PubMed 26780180.
Backbone
  Vector backbone: lentiGuide-Puro
  Backbone manufacturer: Zhang Lab (Addgene plasmid # 52963)
  Vector type: Mammalian Expression, Lentiviral, CRISPR
  Selectable markers: Puromycin
Growth in bacteria
  Bacterial resistance: Ampicillin, 100 μg/mL
  Growth temperature: 37°C
  Growth strain: DH5alpha
  Copy number: High Copy
Gene/Insert
  Gene/Insert name: PDIK1L (alt names: PDIK1L; NM_001243532.1)
  gRNA/shRNA sequence: CTTGGAACCTACCCTCAAAG
  Species: H. sapiens (human)
  Entrez Gene: PDIK1L (a.k.a. CLIK1L, STK35L2, RP11-96L14.4)
  Promoter: hU6
  Cloning method: Unknown
  Sequencing primers: 5′ U6-F; 3′ pS2-R
Terms and licenses: Academic/Nonprofit Terms; Industry Terms: Not Available to Industry
Depositor comments: The gRNA was designed to target the following Genbank reference sequence(s): NM_001243532.1,NM_001243533.1,NM_152835.4. Note that this plasmid does NOT contain Cas9. It should be used in conjunction with lentiCas9-Blast (Addgene #52962) or otherwise with cell lines already expressing Cas9. Browse the full kinome gRNA library at http://www.addgene.org/pooled-library/broadgpp-human-kinome/ or visit http://www.broadinstitute.org/rnai/public/ for detailed protocols and information.
How to cite: PDIK1L gRNA (BRDN0001148388) was a gift from John Doench & David Root (Addgene plasmid # 76440 ; http://n2t.net/addgene:76440 ; RRID:Addgene_76440)
