>Addgene plasmid #76440 | PDIK1L gRNA (BRDN0001148388) | depositor partial sequence | sequence record 143900 | Target Sequence
CTTGGAACCTACCCTCAAAG
