>Addgene plasmid #76440 | PDIK1L gRNA (BRDN0001148388) | addgene partial sequence | sequence record 185841 | hU6-F
AGAAAGTAATAATTTCTTGGGTAGTTTGCAGTTTTAAAATTATGTTTTAAAATGGACTATCATATGCTTA
CCGTAACTTGAAAGTATTTCGATTTCTTGGCTTTATATATCTTGTGGAAAGGACGAAACACCGCTTGGAA
CCTACCCTCAAAGGTTTTAGAGCTAGAAATAGCAAGTTAAAATAAGGCTAGTCCGTTATCAACTTGAAAA
AGTGGCACCGAGTCGGTGCTTTTTTAAGCTTGGCGTAACTAGATCTTGAGACAAATGGCAGTATTCATCC
ACAATTTTAAAAGAAAAGGGGGGATTGGGGGGTACAGTGCAGGGGAAAGAATAGTAGACATAATAGCAAC
AGACATACAAACTAAAGAATTACAAAAACAAATTACAAAAATTCAAAATTTTCGGGTTTATTACAGGGAC
AGCAGAGATCCACTTTGGCGCCGGCTCGAGGGGGCCCGGGTGCAAAGATGGATAAAGTTTTAAACAGAGA
GGAATCTTTGCAGCTAATGGACCTTCTAGGTCTTGAAAGGAGTGGGAATTGGCTCCGGTGCCCGTCAGTG
GGCAGAGCGC
